Addgene plasmid #235519: pGGSG-Bromo-T7-T2a-Bsd
Purpose: Cloning vector for GGSG-BromoTag-T7-T2A-Bsd. Clone into ZraI and AfeI
Depositing lab: Brian Hendrich. Depositing organization: University of Cambridge.
Backbone
  Vector backbone: pBluescript II KS-
  Backbone size w/o insert (bp): 3000
  Vector type: Mouse Targeting
  Selectable markers: Blasticidin
Growth in bacteria
  Bacterial resistance: Ampicillin, 100 μg/mL
  Growth temperature: 37°C
  Growth strain: DH5alpha
  Copy number: High Copy
Gene/Insert
  Gene/Insert name: BromoTag
  Species: Synthetic
  Mutation: None
  Tag / fusion protein: BromoTag, T7, Bsd (N terminal on insert)
  Cloning method: Gibson Cloning
Terms and licenses: Academic/Nonprofit Terms; Industry Terms: Not Available to Industry
How to cite: pGGSG-Bromo-T7-T2a-Bsd was a gift from Brian Hendrich (Addgene plasmid # 235519 ; http://n2t.net/addgene:235519 ; RRID:Addgene_235519)
