[The description below was written by a language model from this plasmid's Addgene catalogue record and pLannotate feature annotations shown in this document.]
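Description:
pGGSG-Bromo-T7-T2a-Bsd is a small (about 3.8 kb) cloning vector built on pBluescript II KS-, catalogued as a mouse targeting vector. It is intended as a starting point for building knock-in donor constructs that append a degron tag to an endogenous protein. It is maintained in E. coli as a high-copy plasmid through the ColE1/pUC origin and selected with ampicillin via the bla gene. The usual pBluescript elements remain: an f1 origin, lac promoter/operator and lacZα remnants, and flanking T3 and T7 phage promoters around the former multiple cloning site.

The payload is a promoterless synthetic cassette encoding, in order, a short GGSG flexible linker, BromoTag, a T7 epitope tag, a T2A self-cleaving peptide and blasticidin S deaminase. The automated annotation labels the BromoTag segment as a human BRD3 fragment. This reflects homology to BET-family bromodomains, from which BromoTag is derived, rather than the presence of a BRD3 gene. The linker and T2A are not annotated separately, although the gap between the T7 tag and BSD is consistent with a 2A sequence. BromoTag allows a fused protein to be degraded on addition of a matching small-molecule degrader, the T7 tag provides a handle for detection or immunoprecipitation, and T2A lets the resistance protein be translated from the same transcript but released as a separate polypeptide.

The record says to clone into the ZraI and AfeI sites, presumably to add homology arms on either side of the cassette, though it does not state this explicitly. No mammalian promoter is annotated, so blasticidin resistance would presumably depend on in-frame integration at an expressed locus. The linker-first layout suggests C-terminal tagging of the target, although the catalogue lists the tags as N-terminal on the insert.
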