Features (pLannotate 1.2.2; 15 found; start..end, strand, type, name):
     24..128     +  promoter       AmpR promoter: bla
    129..989     +  CDS            AmpR: β-lactamase; bla; confers resistance to ampicillin, carbenicillin, and related antibiotics
   1160..1748    +  rep_origin     ori: high-copy-number ColE1/pMB1/pBR322/pUC origin of replication
   1931..2023    +  CDS            lacI (fragment): lac repressor; lacI; The lac repressor binds to the lac operator to inhibit transcription in E. coli. This inhibition can be relieved by adding lactose or isopropyl-β-D-thiogalactopyranoside (IPTG).
   2036..2057    +  protein_bind   CAP binding site: CAP binding activates transcription in the presence of cAMP. E. coli catabolite activator protein
   2072..2102    +  promoter       lac promoter: promoter for the E. coli lac operon
   2110..2126    +  protein_bind   lac operator: The lac repressor binds to the lac operator to inhibit transcription in E. coli. This inhibition can be relieved by adding lactose or isopropyl-β-D-thiogalactopyranoside (IPTG). lac repressor encoded by lacI
   2171..2189    +  promoter       T3 promoter: promoter for bacteriophage T3 RNA polymerase
   2201..2226    -  misc_feature   MCS (fragment): pBluescript multiple cloning site
   2292..2675    +  CDS            BRD3 (fragment): BRD3_HUMAN - Also known as KIAA0043, RING3L. Experimental evidence at protein level: Swiss-Prot protein existence level 1. Chromatin reader that recognizes and binds hyperacetylated chromatin and plays a role in the regulation of transcription, probably by chromatin remodeling and interaction with transcription factors (PubMed:18406326, PubMed:27105114). Regulates transcription by promoting the binding of the transcription factor GATA1 to its targets (By similarity). From Homo sapiens (Human).
   2676..2708    +  CDS            T7 tag (gene 10 leader): leader peptide from bacteriophage T7 gene 10 promotes efficient translation in E. coli
   2778..3175    +  CDS            BSD (fragment): blasticidin S deaminase; Aspergillus terreus BSD; confers resistance to blasticidin
   3200..3218    -  promoter       T7 promoter: promoter for bacteriophage T7 RNA polymerase
   3221..3378    +  CDS            lacZα (fragment): LacZα fragment of β-galactosidase; lacZ fragment
   3409..3837    -  rep_origin     f1 ori (sequence partly withheld): f1 bacteriophage origin of replication; arrow indicates direction of (+) strand synthesis
>Addgene plasmid #235519 | pGGSG-Bromo-T7-T2a-Bsd | addgene full sequence | sequence record 474008 | Addgene NGS Result
GTGGCACTTTTCGGGGAAATGTGCGCGGAACCCCTATTTGTTTATTTTTCTAAATACATTCAAATATGTA
TCCGCTCATGAGACAATAACCCTGATAAATGCTTCAATAATATTGAAAAAGGAAGAGTATGAGTATTCAA
CATTTCCGTGTCGCCCTTATTCCCTTTTTTGCGGCATTTTGCCTTCCTGTTTTTGCTCACCCAGAAACGC
TGGTGAAAGTAAAAGATGCTGAAGATCAGTTGGGTGCACGAGTGGGTTACATCGAACTGGATCTCAACAG
CGGTAAGATCCTTGAGAGTTTTCGCCCCGAAGAACGTTTTCCAATGATGAGCACTTTTAAAGTTCTGCTA
TGTGGCGCGGTATTATCCCGTATTGACGCCGGGCAAGAGCAACTCGGTCGCCGCATACACTATTCTCAGA
ATGACTTGGTTGAGTACTCACCAGTCACAGAAAAGCATCTTACGGATGGCATGACAGTAAGAGAATTATG
CAGTGCTGCCATAACCATGAGTGATAACACTGCGGCCAACTTACTTCTGACAACGATCGGAGGACCGAAG
GAGCTAACCGCTTTTTTGCACAACATGGGGGATCATGTAACTCGCCTTGATCGTTGGGAACCGGAGCTGA
ATGAAGCCATACCAAACGACGAGCGTGACACCACGATGCCTGTAGCAATGGCAACAACGTTGCGCAAACT
ATTAACTGGCGAACTACTTACTCTAGCTTCCCGGCAACAATTAATAGACTGGATGGAGGCGGATAAAGTT
GCAGGACCACTTCTGCGCTCGGCCCTTCCGGCTGGCTGGTTTATTGCTGATAAATCTGGAGCCGGTGAGC
GTGGGTCTCGCGGTATCATTGCAGCACTGGGGCCAGATGGTAAGCCCTCCCGTATCGTAGTTATCTACAC
GACGGGGAGTCAGGCAACTATGGATGAACGAAATAGACAGATCGCTGAGATAGGTGCCTCACTGATTAAG
CATTGGTAACTGTCAGACCAAGTTTACTCATATATACTTTAGATTGATTTAAAACTTCATTTTTAATTTA
AAAGGATCTAGGTGAAGATCCTTTTTGATAATCTCATGACCAAAATCCCTTAACGTGAGTTTTCGTTCCA
CTGAGCGTCAGACCCCGTAGAAAAGATCAAAGGATCTTCTTGAGATCCTTTTTTTCTGCGCGTAATCTGC
TGCTTGCAAACAAAAAAACCACCGCTACCAGCGGTGGTTTGTTTGCCGGATCAAGAGCTACCAACTCTTT
TTCCGAAGGTAACTGGCTTCAGCAGAGCGCAGATACCAAATACTGTTCTTCTAGTGTAGCCGTAGTTAGG
CCACCACTTCAAGAACTCTGTAGCACCGCCTACATACCTCGCTCTGCTAATCCTGTTACCAGTGGCTGCT
GCCAGTGGCGATAAGTCGTGTCTTACCGGGTTGGACTCAAGACGATAGTTACCGGATAAGGCGCAGCGGT
CGGGCTGAACGGGGGGTTCGTGCACACAGCCCAGCTTGGAGCGAACGACCTACACCGAACTGAGATACCT
ACAGCGTGAGCTATGAGAAAGCGCCACGCTTCCCGAAGGGAGAAAGGCGGACAGGTATCCGGTAAGCGGC
AGGGTCGGAACAGGAGAGCGCACGAGGGAGCTTCCAGGGGGAAACGCCTGGTATCTTTATAGTCCTGTCG
GGTTTCGCCACCTCTGACTTGAGCGTCGATTTTTGTGATGCTCGTCAGGGGGGCGGAGCCTATGGAAAAA
CGCCAGCAACGCGGCCTTTTTACGGTTCCTGGCCTTTTGCTGGCCTTTTGCTCACATGTTCTTTCCTGCG
TTATCCCCTGATTCTGTGGATAACCGTATTACCGCCTTTGAGTGAGCTGATACCGCTCGCCGCAGCCGAA
CGACCGAGCGCAGCGAGTCAGTGAGCGAGGAAGCGGAAGAGCGCCCAATACGCAAACCGCCTCTCCCCGC
GCGTTGGCCGATTCATTAATGCAGCTGGCACGACAGGTTTCCCGACTGGAAAGCGGGCAGTGAGCGCAAC
GCAATTAATGTGAGTTAGCTCACTCATTAGGCACCCCAGGCTTTACACTTTATGCTTCCGGCTCGTATGT
TGTGTGGAATTGTGAGCGGATAACAATTTCACACAGGAAACAGCTATGACCATGATTACGCCAAGCTCGA
AATTAACCCTCACTAAAGGGAACAAAAGCTGGTACCGGGCCCCCCCTCGAGGTCGAAGCTTGACGTCTCT
GGTGGCGGTGGCTCTGGCGGAGGTGGGTCCGGTGGCGGCGGAAGCGCCGTGAAGGACGTGCCCGACTCTC
AGCAGCACCCAGCACCAGAGAAGAGCAGCAAGGTCTCGGAGCAGCTCAAGTGCTGCAGCGGCATCCTCAA
GGAGATGTTTGCCAAGAAGCACGCCGCCTACGCCTGGCCCTTCTACAAGCCTGTGGACGTGGAGGCACTG
GGCGCCCACGACTACTGTGACATCATCAAGCACCCCATGGACATGAGCACAATCAAGTCTAAACTGGAGG
CCCGTGAGTACCGTGATGCTCAGGAGTTTGGTGCTGATGTCCGATTGATGTTCTCCAACTGCTATAAGTA
CAACCCTCCTGACCATGAGGTGGTGGCCATGGCCCGCAAGCTCCAGGATGTGTTCGAAATGCGCTTTGCC
AAGATGCCGGACGAGATGGCTAGCATGACTGGTGGACAGCAAATGGGTGGAGGCGGCAGTGGAGAGGGCA
GAGGAAGTCTGCTAACATGCGGTGACGTTGAGGAGAATCCTGGCCCAATGGCCAAGCCTTTGTCTCAAGA
AGAATCCACCCTCATTGAAAGAGCAACGGCTACAATCAACAGCATCCCCATCTCTGAAGACTACAGCGTC
GCCAGCGCAGCTCTCTCTAGCGACGGCCGCATCTTCACTGGTGTCAATGTATATCATTTTACTGGGGGAC
CTTGCGCAGAACTCGTGGTGCTGGGCACTGCTGCTGCTGCGGCAGCTGGCAACCTGACTTGTATCGTCGC
GATCGGAAATGAGAACAGGGGCATCTTGAGCCCCTGCGGACGGTGCCGACAGGTTCTTCTCGATCTGCAT
CCTGGGATCAAAGCCATAGTGAAGGACAGTGATGGACAGCCGACGGCAGTTGGGATTCGTGAATTGCTGC
CCTCTGGTTATGTGTGGGAGGGCTAGCGCTAAACCGATCTCCAATTCGCCCTATAGTGAGTCGTATTACA
ATTCACTGGCCGTCGTTTTACAACGTCGTGACTGGGAAAACCCTGGCGTTACCCAACTTAATCGCCTTGC
AGCACATCCCCCTTTCGCCAGCTGGCGTAATAGCGAAGAGGCCCGCACCGATCGCCCTTCCCAACAGTTG
CGCAGCCTGAATGGCGAATGGAAATTGTAAGCGTTAATATTTTGTTAAAATTCGCGTTAAATTTTTGTTA
AATCAGCTCATTTTTTAACCAATAGGCCGAAATCGGCAAAATCCCTTATAAATCAAAAGAATAGACCGAG
ATAGGGT
[37 nt withheld, positions 3508-3544]
AAAGAACGTGGACTCCAACGTCAAAGG
[49 nt withheld, positions 3572-3620]
T
[91 nt withheld, positions 3622-3712]
G
[124 nt withheld, positions 3714-3837]
CAG
